Addgene plasmid #157545: pD649-HAsp-NOTCH2(Trunc2)-COMP5AP-AviTag-9xHis
Purpose: Mammalian expression of cell-surface protein partial extracellular domain fused to COMP5AP-AviTag-9xHis. Protein is secreted from cells.
Depositing lab: Chris Garcia. Depositing organization: Stanford University. Publication: A Human IgSF Cell-Surface Interactome Reveals a Complex Network of Protein-Protein Interactions. Wojtowicz WM, Vielmetter J, Fernandes RA, Siepe DH, Eastman CL, Chisholm GB, Cox S, Klock H, Anderson PW, Rue SM, Miller JJ, Glaser SM, Bragstad ML, Vance J, Lam AW, Lesley SA, Zinn K, Garcia KC. Cell. 2020 Aug 20;182(4):1027-1043.e17. doi: 10.1016/j.cell.2020.07.025. PubMed 32822567.
Backbone
  Vector backbone: pD649
  Backbone size w/o insert (bp): 7153
  Vector type: Mammalian Expression
Growth in bacteria
  Bacterial resistance: Ampicillin, 100 μg/mL
  Growth temperature: 37°C
  Growth strain: DH5alpha
  Copy number: High Copy
Gene/Insert
  Gene/Insert name: NOTCH2 (alt name: NOTC2)
  Species: H. sapiens (human)
  Insert size (bp): 2418
  Entrez Gene: NOTCH2 (a.k.a. AGS2, HJCYS, hN2)
  Promoter: CMV/SP6
  Tag / fusion protein: COMP5AP-AviTag-9xHis (C terminal on backbone)
  Cloning method: Restriction Enzyme; 5′ cloning site GCGGCCGC (not destroyed); 3′ cloning site GGCGCGCC (not destroyed)
  Sequencing primers: 5′ ATTTAGGTGACACTATAG; 3′ CGTCGCACTCCATCACGGTG
Resource information
  A portion of this plasmid was derived from a plasmid made by: synthesis by ThermoFisher
Terms and licenses: Academic/Nonprofit Terms; Industry Terms: Not Available to Industry
Depositor comments: Some plasmids in this collection may have an IS4-like element ISVsa5 family transposase upstream of the CMV promoter.
How to cite: pD649-HAsp-NOTCH2(Trunc2)-COMP5AP-AviTag-9xHis was a gift from Chris Garcia (Addgene plasmid # 157545 ; http://n2t.net/addgene:157545 ; RRID:Addgene_157545)
