[The description below was written by a language model from this plasmid's Addgene catalogue record and pLannotate feature annotations shown in this document.]
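Description:
pD649-HAsp-NOTCH2(Trunc2)-COMP5AP-AviTag-9xHis is a mammalian expression plasmid of about 9.6 kb, built on the pD649 backbone, that produces a secreted, tagged portion of the human NOTCH2 extracellular domain. It is propagated in E. coli through a high-copy ColE1/pUC-type origin and selected with ampicillin via the bla gene. The feature table also shows an SV40 promoter/EM7 promoter unit driving a puromycin N-acetyltransferase coding sequence with an SV40 polyadenylation signal, which could allow selection in mammalian cells, although the record does not mention this use. Short annotated fragments of KanR, lacZα, f1 ori and ble appear to be backbone remnants. The depositor notes that some plasmids in this collection may carry an IS4-like transposase element upstream of the CMV promoter; none is annotated here.

The expression cassette uses the CMV enhancer and promoter, followed by a fragment of CMV intron A and an SP6 promoter, which also serves as a sequencing primer site. The open reading frame begins with a signal peptide: the name implies an HA-derived leader, while the automated annotation matches it partially to an IgH signal sequence. The 2.4 kb NOTCH2 truncation follows, cloned between preserved NotI and AscI sites. Its N-terminal part is annotated as NOTCH2NLB, which reflects that paralogue's similarity to NOTCH2. Downstream, on the backbone, are the pentamerising coiled-coil of rat COMP, human placental alkaline phosphatase, an AviTag for enzymatic biotinylation and a polyhistidine tag (9xHis by name, 8xHis as annotated), ending at the bGH polyadenylation signal. The result is a secreted, high-avidity pentameric protein with an enzymatic reporter. This fits the associated study, which screened extracellular protein–protein interactions among human cell-surface proteins.
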