Features (pLannotate 1.2.2; 24 found; start..end, strand, type, name):
    119..143     -  CDS            KanR (fragment): aminoglycoside phosphotransferase; aph(3')-Ia; confers resistance to kanamycin
    254..842     +  rep_origin     ori: high-copy-number ColE1/pMB1/pBR322/pUC origin of replication
   1067..1084    +  terminator     rrnB T2 terminator (fragment): transcription terminator T2 from the E. coli rrnB gene
   1109..1128    -  CDS            lacZα (fragment): LacZα fragment of β-galactosidase; lacZ fragment
   1584..1600    +  protein_bind   lac operator: The lac repressor binds to the lac operator to inhibit transcription in E. coli. This inhibition can be relieved by adding lactose or isopropyl-β-D-thiogalactopyranoside (IPTG). lac repressor encoded by lacI
   1843..2146    +  enhancer       CMV enhancer: human cytomegalovirus immediate early enhancer
   2147..2350    +  promoter       CMV promoter: human cytomegalovirus (CMV) immediate early promoter
   2486..2529    +  intron         CMV intron (fragment): modified intron A from human cytomegalovirus
   2581..2599    +  promoter       SP6 promoter: promoter for bacteriophage SP6 RNA polymerase
   2603..2640    +  CDS            IgH signal sequence (fragment): signal sequence from the mouse immunoglobulin heavy chain variable region
   2725..3405    +  CDS            NOTCH2NLB (fragment): NT2NB_HUMAN - Experimental evidence at protein level: Swiss-Prot protein existence level 1. Human-specific protein that promotes neural progenitor proliferation and evolutionary expansion of the brain neocortex by regulating the Notch signaling pathway (PubMed:29856954, PubMed:29856955, PubMed:29561261). Able to promote neural progenitor self-renewal, possibly by down-regulating neuronal differentiation genes, thereby delaying the differentiation of neuronal progenitors and leading to an overall final increase in neuronal production (PubMed:29856954, PubMed:29856955). Acts by enhancing the Not
   5263..5442    +  CDS            Comp (fragment): COMP_RAT - Experimental evidence at protein level: Swiss-Prot protein existence level 1. May play a role in the structural integrity of cartilage via its interaction with other extracellular matrix proteins such as the collagens and fibronectin. Can mediate the interaction of chondrocytes with the cartilage extracellular matrix through interaction with cell surface integrin receptors. Could play a role in the pathogenesis of osteoarthritis. Potent suppressor of apoptosis in both primary chondrocytes and transformed cells. Suppresses apoptosis by blocking the activation of caspase-3 and by indu
   5430..6882    +  CDS            SEAP (fragment): secreted alkaline phosphatase from human placenta The natural enzyme has a C-terminal transmembrane sequence that is replaced by a GPI anchor.
   6907..6948    +  CDS            AviTag™ (fragment): peptide tag that allows for enzymatic biotinylation
   6952..6975    +  CDS            8xHis: 8xHis affinity tag
   7121..7232    +  polyA_signal   bGH poly(A) signal: bovine growth hormone polyadenylation signal
   7233..7341    +  rep_origin     f1 ori (fragment): f1 bacteriophage origin of replication; arrow indicates direction of (+) strand synthesis
   7355..7684    +  promoter       SV40 promoter: SV40 enhancer and early promoter
   7732..7779    +  promoter       EM7 promoter: synthetic bacterial promoter&nbsp
   7798..8397    +  CDS            PuroR (fragment): puromycin N-acetyltransferase; pac from Streptomyces; confers resistance to puromycin
   8407..8532    +  CDS            ble (fragment): BLE_KLEPN - Experimental evidence at protein level: Swiss-Prot protein existence level 1. Binding protein with a strong affinity to the bleomycin family of antibiotics. Binds to CL990; an antimitotic-antibiotic compound. From Klebsiella pneumoniae.
   8527..8648    +  polyA_signal   SV40 poly(A) signal: SV40 polyadenylation signal
   8701..9561    -  CDS            AmpR: β-lactamase; bla; confers resistance to ampicillin, carbenicillin, and related antibiotics
   9564..89      -  promoter       AmpR promoter (fragment) (across the origin): bla
>Addgene plasmid #157545 | pD649-HAsp-NOTCH2(Trunc2)-COMP5AP-AviTag-9xHis | depositor full sequence | sequence record 304199 | Full Sequence
TTTCAATATTATTGAAGCATTTATCAGGGTTATTGTCTCATGAGCGGATACATATTTGAATGTATTTAGA
AAAATAAACAAATAGGGGTCAGTGTTACAACCAATTAACCAATTCTGAACATTATCGCGAGCCCATTTAT
ACCTGAATATGGCTCATAACACCCCTTGCTCATGACCAAAATCCCTTAACGTGAGTTACGCGCGCGTCGT
TCCACTGAGCGTCAGACCCCGTAGAAAAGATCAAAGGATCTTCTTGAGATCCTTTTTTTCTGCGCGTAAT
CTGCTGCTTGCAAACAAAAAAACCACCGCTACCAGCGGTGGTTTGTTTGCCGGATCAAGAGCTACCAACT
CTTTTTCCGAAGGTAACTGGCTTCAGCAGAGCGCAGATACCAAATACTGTTCTTCTAGTGTAGCCGTAGT
TAGCCCACCACTTCAAGAACTCTGTAGCACCGCCTACATACCTCGCTCTGCTAATCCTGTTACCAGTGGC
TGCTGCCAGTGGCGATAAGTCGTGTCTTACCGGGTTGGACTCAAGACGATAGTTACCGGATAAGGCGCAG
CGGTCGGGCTGAACGGGGGGTTCGTGCACACAGCCCAGCTTGGAGCGAACGACCTACACCGAACTGAGAT
ACCTACAGCGTGAGCTATGAGAAAGCGCCACGCTTCCCGAAGGGAGAAAGGCGGACAGGTATCCGGTAAG
CGGCAGGGTCGGAACAGGAGAGCGCACGAGGGAGCTTCCAGGGGGAAACGCCTGGTATCTTTATAGTCCT
GTCGGGTTTCGCCACCTCTGACTTGAGCGTCGATTTTTGTGATGCTCGTCAGGGGGGCGGAGCCTATGGA
AAAACGCCAGCAACGCGGCCTTTTTACGGTTCCTGGCCTTTTGCTGGCCTTTTGCTCACATGTTCTTTCC
TGCGTTATCCCCTGATTCTGTGGATAACCGTATTACCGCCTTTGAGTGAGCTGATACCGCTCGCCGCAGC
CGAACGACCGAGCGCAGCGAGTCAGTGAGCGAGGAAGCGGAAGGCGAGAGTAGGGAACTGCCAGGCATCA
AACTAAGCAGAAGGCCCCTGACGGATGGCCTTTTTGCGTTTCTACAAACTCTTTCTGTGTTGTAAAACGA
CGGCCAGTCTTAAGCTCGGGCCCCCTGGGCGGTTCTGATAACGAGTAATCGTTAATCCGCAAATAACGTA
AAAACCCGCTTCGGCGGGTTTTTTTATGGGGGGAGTTTAGGGAAAGAGCATTTGTCAGAATATTTAAGGG
CGCCTGTCACTTTGCTTGATATATGAGAATTATTTAACCTTATAAATGAGAAAAAAGCAACGCACTTTAA
ATAAGATACGTTGCTTTTTCGATTGATGAACACCTATAATTAAACTATTCATCTATTATTTATGATTTTT
TGTATATACAATATTTCTAGTTTGTTAAAGAGAATTAAGAAAATAAATCTCGAAAATAATAAAGGGAAAA
TCAGTTTTTGATATCAAAATTATACATGTCAACGATAATACAAAATATAATACAAACTATAAGATGTTAT
CAGTATTTATTATCATTTAGAATAAATTTTGTGTCGCCCTTAATTGTGAGCGGATAACAATTACGAGCTT
CATGCACAGTGGCGTTGACTCAATATTGGCCATTAGCCATATTATTCATTGGTTATATAGCATAAATCAA
TATTGGCTATTGGCCATTGCATACGTTGTATCTATATCATAATATGTACATTTATATTGGCTCATGTCCA
ATATGACCGCCATGTTGGCATTGATTATTGACTAGTTATTAATAGTAATCAATTACGGGGTCATTAGTTC
ATAGCCCATATATGGAGTTCCGCGTTACATAACTTACGGTAAATGGCCCGCCTGGCTGACCGCCCAACGA
CCCCCGCCCATTGACGTCAATAATGACGTATGTTCCCATAGTAACGCCAATAGGGACTTTCCATTGACGT
CAATGGGTGGAGTATTTACGGTAAACTGCCCACTTGGCAGTACATCAAGTGTATCATATGCCAAGTACGC
CCCCTATTGACGTCAATGACGGTAAATGGCCCGCCTGGCATTATGCCCAGTACATGACCTTATGGGACTT
TCCTACTTGGCAGTACATCTACGTATTAGTCATCGCTATTACCATGGTGATGCGGTTTTGGCAGTACATC
AATGGGCGTGGATAGCGGTTTGACTCACGGGGATTTCCAAGTCTCCACCCCATTGACGTCAATGGGAGTT
TGTTTTGGCACCAAAATCAACGGGACTTTCCAAAATGTCGTAACAACTCCGCCCCATTGACGCAAATGGG
CGGTAGGCGTGTACGGTGGGAGGTCTATATAAGCAGAGCTCGTTTAGTGAACCGTCAGATCGCCTGGAGA
CGCCATCCACGCTGTTTTGACCTCCATAGAAGACACCGGGACCGATCCAGCCTCCGCGGCCGGGAACGGT
GCATTGGAACGCGGATTCCCCGTGCCAAGAGTGACGTAAGTACCGCCTATAGAGTCTATAGGCCCACCCC
CTTGGCTTCGTTAGAACGCGGCTACAATTAATACATAACCTTATGTATCATACACATACGATTTAGGTGA
CACTATAGAATAACATCCACTTTGCCTTTCTCTCCACAGGTGTCCACTCCCAGGTCCAACTGCACCTCGG
TTCTATCGAAAACGCGCCTGCTAGCGCCACCATGAAGACCATCATTGCCCTGAGCTACATCTTCTGCCTG
GTGTTCGCTGCGGCCGCCTTGCAATGTAGAGATGGCTACGAGCCCTGCGTGAACGAAGGGATGTGTGTGA
CCTACCACAACGGCACCGGCTACTGCAAGTGCCCTGAGGGATTTCTGGGCGAGTACTGCCAGCACAGAGA
TCCCTGCGAGAAGAACAGATGCCAGAACGGCGGAACCTGTGTGGCCCAGGCTATGCTGGGAAAAGCCACC
TGTAGATGCGCCAGCGGCTTTACCGGCGAGGATTGTCAGTACAGCACCAGCCATCCTTGCTTCGTGTCCC
GGCCTTGTCTGAATGGCGGCACCTGTCACATGCTGAGCAGAGACACCTACGAGTGTACCTGCCAAGTGGG
CTTCACCGGCAAAGAATGCCAGTGGACCGATGCCTGCCTGTCTCACCCTTGTGCCAATGGCAGCACATGT
ACCACCGTGGCCAACCAGTTCAGCTGCAAGTGTCTGACCGGCTTCACAGGCCAGAAATGCGAGACAGACG
TGAACGAGTGCGACATCCCTGGCCACTGTCAGCATGGCGGAACATGCCTGAATCTGCCCGGCAGCTACCA
GTGCCAGTGTCCTCAAGGCTTCACTGGACAGTACTGCGACAGCCTGTACGTGCCCTGTGCTCCTTCTCCT
TGTGTGAACGGCGGGACATGTAGACAGACCGGCGACTTCACCTTCGAGTGCAACTGCCTGCCAGGCTTCG
AGGGCAGCACTTGCGAGAGAAACATCGACGACTGCCCCAACCACCGGTGCCAAAATGGCGGAGTGTGTGT
GGATGGCGTGAACACCTACAACTGCAGATGCCCTCCTCAGTGGACAGGCCAGTTCTGCACCGAGGATGTG
GATGAGTGTCTGCTGCAGCCTAACGCCTGTCAAAACGGCGGCACTTGCGCCAACAGAAATGGCGGCTATG
GCTGCGTGTGTGTCAACGGATGGTCCGGCGACGATTGCAGCGAGAACATCGATGATTGCGCCTTCGCCAG
CTGCACCCCTGGCTCTACCTGTATCGATAGAGTGGCCAGCTTCTCCTGCATGTGTCCCGAAGGCAAAGCC
GGCCTGCTGTGCCATCTGGATGATGCCTGCATCAGCAACCCCTGTCACAAAGGCGCCCTGTGCGACACCA
ATCCTCTGAACGGCCAGTACATCTGCACCTGTCCTCAGGGCTATAAGGGCGCCGACTGTACAGAGGACGT
GGACGAATGTGCCATGGCCAACAGCAACCCTTGTGAACACGCCGGGAAATGTGTGAACACCGACGGCGCC
TTTCACTGCGAGTGCCTGAAAGGATACGCTGGCCCCAGATGCGAGATGGACATCAACGAGTGCCACAGCG
ACCCCTGCCAGAATGATGCCACCTGTCTGGATAAGATCGGCGGCTTCACTTGCCTGTGCATGCCTGGCTT
TAAGGGCGTGCACTGCGAGCTGGAAATCAATGAATGTCAAAGCAACCCGTGCGTGAACAATGGCCAGTGC
GTGGACAAAGTGAACAGGTTCCAGTGTCTGTGCCCACCTGGATTCACCGGACCTGTGTGCCAGATCGACA
TTGATGACTGCTCCAGCACACCCTGCCTGAACGGCGCCAAGTGTATCGATCACCCCAACGGCTATGAGTG
TCAGTGTGCCACAGGCTTTACAGGCGTGCTGTGCGAAGAGAATATCGACAACTGCGACCCCGATCCTTGC
CACCACGGACAGTGTCAGGATGGCATCGACAGCTACACCTGTATCTGCAACCCCGGCTACATGGGCGCCA
TCTGCAGCGATCAGATCGATGAGTGCTACAGCAGCCCATGTCTGAACGACGGCAGATGCATCGACCTGGT
CAATGGCTATCAGTGCAATTGCCAGCCTGGCACCAGCGGAGTGAACTGCGAGATCAACTTCGATGACTGT
GCCAGCAATCCCTGTATCCACGGCATCTGTATGGACGGCATCAACCGGTACAGCTGTGTGTGCAGCCCAG
GGTTTACCGGCCAGAGATGCAACATTGATATCGACGAGTGCGCCTCCAATCCATGCAGAAAGGGCGCCAC
ATGCATCAACGGCGTGAACGGCTTCCGGTGCATCTGTCCTGAAGGACCCCACCATCCTAGCTGCTACAGC
CAAGTGAACGAATGCCTGAGCAACCCATGCATCCACGGAAACTGTACAGGCGGCCTGAGCGGCTACAAGT
GCCTGTGTGATGCTGGCTGGGTCGGAATCAACTGCGAGGTGGACAAGAATGAGTGCCTGTCTAATCCCTG
TCAGAATGGTGGCACATGTGACAATCTCGTGAATGGCTACAGGTGCACATGCAAGAAGGGCTTCAAGGGG
TACAACTGCCAAGTCAACATTGACGAGTGTGCTTCTAACCCCTGCCTCAACCAGGGCACCTGTTTCGACG
ACATCAGCGGCTATACCTGCCACTGCGTGCTGCCTTACACCGGCAAGAACTGTCAAGGCGCGCCGGAAGA
TCAAGTTGATCCAAGATTGATTGATGGCAAGGGCGGATCTCTGGAGGTGCTGTTCCAGGGACCAGGCGGA
AGCGGCAATCCCGGCGGCGATCTGGCCCCCCAGATGCTGCGCGAGCTGCAGGAGACCAATGCCGCCCTGC
AGGACGTGCGCGAGCTGCTGCGCCACCGCGTGAAGGAGATCACCTTCCTGAAGAACACCGTGATGGAGTG
CGACGCCTGCGGTATGCAGCCCTCTAGAGGCTCCGGCTCCATCATCCCAGTTGAGGAGGAGAACCCGGAC
TTCTGGAACCGCGAGGCAGCCGAGGCCCTGGGTGCCGCCAAGAAGCTGCAGCCTGCACAGACAGCCGCCA
AGAACCTCATCATCTTCCTGGGCGATGGGATGGGGGTGTCTACGGTGACAGCTGCCAGGATCCTAAAAGG
GCAGAAGAAGGACAAACTGGGGCCTGAGATACCCCTGGCCATGGACCGCTTCCCATATGTGGCTCTGTCC
AAGACATACAATGTAGACAAACATGTGCCAGACAGTGGAGCCACAGCCACGGCCTACCTGTGCGGGGTCA
AGGGCAACTTCCAGACCATTGGCTTGAGTGCAGCCGCCCGCTTTAACCAGTGCAACACGACACGCGGCAA
CGAGGTCATCTCCGTGATGAATCGGGCCAAGAAAGCAGGGAAGTCAGTGGGAGTGGTAACCACCACACGA
GTGCAGCACGCCTCGCCAGCCGGCACCTACGCCCACACGGTGAACCGCAACTGGTACTCGGACGCCGACG
TGCCTGCCTCGGCCCGCCAGGAGGGGTGCCAGGACATCGCTACGCAGCTCATCTCCAACATGGACATTGA
CGTGATCCTAGGTGGAGGCCGAAAGTACATGTTTCGCATGGGAACCCCAGACCCTGAGTACCCAGATGAC
TACAGCCAAGGTGGGACCAGGCTGGACGGGAAGAATCTGGTGCAGGAATGGCTGGCGAAGCGCCAGGGTG
CCCGGTATGTGTGGAACCGCACTGAGCTCATGCAGGCTTCCCTGGACCCGTCTGTGACCCATCTCATGGG
TCTCTTTGAGCCTGGAGACATGAAATACGAGATCCACCGAGACTCCACACTGGACCCCTCCCTGATGGAG
ATGACAGAGGCTGCCCTGCGCCTGCTGAGCAGGAACCCCCGCGGCTTCTTCCTCTTCGTGGAGGGTGGTC
GCATCGACCATGGTCATCATGAAAGCAGGGCTTACCGGGCACTGACTGAGACGATCATGTTCGACGACGC
CATTGAGAGGGCGGGCCAGCTCACCAGCGAGGAGGACACGCTGAGCCTCGTCACTGCCGACCACTCCCAC
GTCTTCTCCTTCGGAGGCTACCCCCTGCGAGGGAGCTCCATCTTCGGGCTGGCCCCTGGCAAGGCCCGGG
ACAGGAAGGCCTACACGGTCCTCCTATACGGAAACGGTCCAGGCTATGTGCTCAAGGACGGCGCCCGGCC
GGATGTTACCGAGAGCGAGAGCGGGAGCCCCGAGTATCGGCAGCAGTCAGCAGTGCCCCTGGACGAAGAG
ACCCACGCAGGCGAGGACGTGGCGGTGTTCGCGCGCGGCCCGCAGGCGCACCTGGTTCACGGCGTGCAGG
AGCAGACCTTCATAGCGCACGTCATGGCCTTCGCCGCCTGCCTGGAGCCCTACACCGCCTGCGACCTGGC
GCCCCCCGCCGGCACCACCGACGCCGCGCACCCGGGTGGCGGAGGACTGAACGACATCTTCGAGGCTCAG
AAAATCGAATGGCACGAACATCACCATCACCATCACCATCACCATTAAGGCCGGCCTGTAGTCACTGGCA
CAACGCGTTACCCGGTAAGCCAATCGGGTATACACGGTCGTCATACTGCAGACAGGGTTCTTCTACTTTG
CAAGATAGTCTTGAGTAGTAAAATAAATAGATAGAGAAAATCAGCCTCGACTGTGCCTTCTAGTTGCCAG
CCATCTGTTGTTTGCCCCTCCCCCGTGCCTTCCTTGACCCTGGAAGGTGCCACTCCCACTGTCCTTTCCT
AATAAAATGAGGAAATTGCATCACAACACTCAACCCTATCTCGGTCTATTCTTTTGATTTATAAGGGATT
TTGCCGATTTCGGCCTATTGGTTAAAAAATGAGCTGATTTAACAAAAATTTAACGCGAATTAATTCTGTG
GAATGTGTGTCAGTTAGGGTGTGGAAAGTCCCCAGGCTCCCCAGCAGGCAGAAGTATGCAAAGCATGCAT
CTCAATTAGTCAGCAACCAGGTGTGGAAAGTCCCCAGGCTCCCCAGCAGGCAGAAGTATGCAAAGCATGC
ATCTCAATTAGTCAGCAACCATAGTCCCGCCCCTAACTCCGCCCATCCCGCCCCTAACTCCGCCCAGTTC
CGCCCATTCTCCGCCCCATGGCTGACTAATTTTTTTTATTTATGCAGAGGCCGAGGCCGCCTCTGCCTCT
GAGCTATTCCAGAAGTAGTGAGGAGGCTTTTTTGGAGGCCTAGGCTTTTGCAAAAAGCTCCCGGGAGCTT
GTATATCCATTTTCGGATCTGATCAGCACGTGTTGACAATTAATCATCGGCATAGTATATCGGCATAGTA
TAATACGACAAGGTGAGGAACTAAACCATGACCGAGTACAAGCCCACGGTGCGCCTCGCCACCCGCGACG
ACGTCCCCAGGGCCGTACGCACCCTCGCCGCCGCGTTCGCCGACTACCCCGCCACGCGCCACACCGTCGA
TCCGGACCGCCACATCGAGCGGGTCACCGAGCTGCAAGAACTCTTCCTCACGCGCGTCGGGCTCGACATC
GGCAAGGTGTGGGTCGCGGACGACGGCGCCGCGGTGGCGGTCTGGACCACGCCGGAGAGCGTCGAAGCGG
GGGCGGTGTTCGCCGAGATCGGCCCGCGCATGGCCGAGTTGAGCGGTTCCCGGCTGGCCGCGCAGCAACA
GATGGAAGGCCTCCTGGCGCCGCACCGGCCCAAGGAGCCCGCGTGGTTCCTGGCCACCGTCGGCGTCTCG
CCCGACCACCAGGGCAAGGGTCTGGGCAGCGCCGTCGTGCTCCCCGGAGTGGAGGCGGCCGAGCGCGCCG
GGGTGCCCGCCTTCCTGGAGACATCCGCGCCCCGCAACCTCCCCTTCTACGAGCGGCTCGGCTTCACCGT
CACCGCCGACGTCGAGGTGCCCGAAGGACCGCGCACCTGGTGCATGACCCGCAAGCCCGGTGCCTGACAC
GTGCTACGAGATTTCGATTCCACCGCCGCCTTCTATGAAAGGTTGGGCTTCGGAATCGTTTTCCGGGACG
CCGGCTGGATGATCCTCCAGCGCGGGGATCTCATGCTGGAGTTCTTCGCCCACCCCAACTTGTTTATTGC
AGCTTATAATGGTTACAAATAAAGCAATAGCATCACAAATTTCACAAATAAAGCATTTTTTTCACTGCAT
TCTAGTTGTGGTTTGTCCAAACTCATCAATGTATCTTATCATGTCTGTATACCGTCGACCTCTAGCTAGA
GCTTGGCGTAATCATGGTCATTACCAATGCTTAATCAGTGAGGCACCTATCTCAGCGATCTGTCTATTTC
GTTCATCCATAGTTGCCTGACTCCCCGTCGTGTAGATAACTACGATACGGGAGGGCTTACCATCTGGCCC
CAGCGCTGCGATGATACCGCGAGAACCACGCTCACCGGCTCCGGATTTATCAGCAATAAACCAGCCAGCC
GGAAGGGCCGAGCGCAGAAGTGGTCCTGCAACTTTATCCGCCTCCATCCAGTCTATTAATTGTTGCCGGG
AAGCTAGAGTAAGTAGTTCGCCAGTTAATAGTTTGCGCAACGTTGTTGCCATCGCTACAGGCATCGTGGT
GTCACGCTCGTCGTTTGGTATGGCTTCATTCAGCTCCGGTTCCCAACGATCAAGGCGAGTTACATGATCC
CCCATGTTGTGCAAAAAAGCGGTTAGCTCCTTCGGTCCTCCGATCGTTGTCAGAAGTAAGTTGGCCGCAG
TGTTATCACTCATGGTTATGGCAGCACTGCATAATTCTCTTACTGTCATGCCATCCGTAAGATGCTTTTC
TGTGACTGGTGAGTACTCAACCAAGTCATTCTGAGAATAGTGTATGCGGCGACCGAGTTGCTCTTGCCCG
GCGTCAATACGGGATAATACCGCGCCACATAGCAGAACTTTAAAAGTGCTCATCATTGGAAAACGTTCTT
CGGGGCGAAAACTCTCAAGGATCTTACCGCTGTTGAGATCCAGTTCGATGTAACCCACTCGTGCACCCAA
CTGATCTTCAGCATCTTTTACTTTCACCAGCGTTTCTGGGTGAGCAAAAACAGGAAGGCAAAATGCCGCA
AAAAAGGGAATAAGGGCGACACGGAAATGTTGAATACTCATATTCTTCCTT
