>Addgene plasmid #157545 | pD649-HAsp-NOTCH2(Trunc2)-COMP5AP-AviTag-9xHis | depositor partial sequence | sequence record 304200 | insert (extracellular domain truncation)
TTGCAATGTAGAGATGGCTACGAGCCCTGCGTGAACGAAGGGATGTGTGTGACCTACCACAACGGCACCG
GCTACTGCAAGTGCCCTGAGGGATTTCTGGGCGAGTACTGCCAGCACAGAGATCCCTGCGAGAAGAACAG
ATGCCAGAACGGCGGAACCTGTGTGGCCCAGGCTATGCTGGGAAAAGCCACCTGTAGATGCGCCAGCGGC
TTTACCGGCGAGGATTGTCAGTACAGCACCAGCCATCCTTGCTTCGTGTCCCGGCCTTGTCTGAATGGCG
GCACCTGTCACATGCTGAGCAGAGACACCTACGAGTGTACCTGCCAAGTGGGCTTCACCGGCAAAGAATG
CCAGTGGACCGATGCCTGCCTGTCTCACCCTTGTGCCAATGGCAGCACATGTACCACCGTGGCCAACCAG
TTCAGCTGCAAGTGTCTGACCGGCTTCACAGGCCAGAAATGCGAGACAGACGTGAACGAGTGCGACATCC
CTGGCCACTGTCAGCATGGCGGAACATGCCTGAATCTGCCCGGCAGCTACCAGTGCCAGTGTCCTCAAGG
CTTCACTGGACAGTACTGCGACAGCCTGTACGTGCCCTGTGCTCCTTCTCCTTGTGTGAACGGCGGGACA
TGTAGACAGACCGGCGACTTCACCTTCGAGTGCAACTGCCTGCCAGGCTTCGAGGGCAGCACTTGCGAGA
GAAACATCGACGACTGCCCCAACCACCGGTGCCAAAATGGCGGAGTGTGTGTGGATGGCGTGAACACCTA
CAACTGCAGATGCCCTCCTCAGTGGACAGGCCAGTTCTGCACCGAGGATGTGGATGAGTGTCTGCTGCAG
CCTAACGCCTGTCAAAACGGCGGCACTTGCGCCAACAGAAATGGCGGCTATGGCTGCGTGTGTGTCAACG
GATGGTCCGGCGACGATTGCAGCGAGAACATCGATGATTGCGCCTTCGCCAGCTGCACCCCTGGCTCTAC
CTGTATCGATAGAGTGGCCAGCTTCTCCTGCATGTGTCCCGAAGGCAAAGCCGGCCTGCTGTGCCATCTG
GATGATGCCTGCATCAGCAACCCCTGTCACAAAGGCGCCCTGTGCGACACCAATCCTCTGAACGGCCAGT
ACATCTGCACCTGTCCTCAGGGCTATAAGGGCGCCGACTGTACAGAGGACGTGGACGAATGTGCCATGGC
CAACAGCAACCCTTGTGAACACGCCGGGAAATGTGTGAACACCGACGGCGCCTTTCACTGCGAGTGCCTG
AAAGGATACGCTGGCCCCAGATGCGAGATGGACATCAACGAGTGCCACAGCGACCCCTGCCAGAATGATG
CCACCTGTCTGGATAAGATCGGCGGCTTCACTTGCCTGTGCATGCCTGGCTTTAAGGGCGTGCACTGCGA
GCTGGAAATCAATGAATGTCAAAGCAACCCGTGCGTGAACAATGGCCAGTGCGTGGACAAAGTGAACAGG
TTCCAGTGTCTGTGCCCACCTGGATTCACCGGACCTGTGTGCCAGATCGACATTGATGACTGCTCCAGCA
CACCCTGCCTGAACGGCGCCAAGTGTATCGATCACCCCAACGGCTATGAGTGTCAGTGTGCCACAGGCTT
TACAGGCGTGCTGTGCGAAGAGAATATCGACAACTGCGACCCCGATCCTTGCCACCACGGACAGTGTCAG
GATGGCATCGACAGCTACACCTGTATCTGCAACCCCGGCTACATGGGCGCCATCTGCAGCGATCAGATCG
ATGAGTGCTACAGCAGCCCATGTCTGAACGACGGCAGATGCATCGACCTGGTCAATGGCTATCAGTGCAA
TTGCCAGCCTGGCACCAGCGGAGTGAACTGCGAGATCAACTTCGATGACTGTGCCAGCAATCCCTGTATC
CACGGCATCTGTATGGACGGCATCAACCGGTACAGCTGTGTGTGCAGCCCAGGGTTTACCGGCCAGAGAT
GCAACATTGATATCGACGAGTGCGCCTCCAATCCATGCAGAAAGGGCGCCACATGCATCAACGGCGTGAA
CGGCTTCCGGTGCATCTGTCCTGAAGGACCCCACCATCCTAGCTGCTACAGCCAAGTGAACGAATGCCTG
AGCAACCCATGCATCCACGGAAACTGTACAGGCGGCCTGAGCGGCTACAAGTGCCTGTGTGATGCTGGCT
GGGTCGGAATCAACTGCGAGGTGGACAAGAATGAGTGCCTGTCTAATCCCTGTCAGAATGGTGGCACATG
TGACAATCTCGTGAATGGCTACAGGTGCACATGCAAGAAGGGCTTCAAGGGGTACAACTGCCAAGTCAAC
ATTGACGAGTGTGCTTCTAACCCCTGCCTCAACCAGGGCACCTGTTTCGACGACATCAGCGGCTATACCT
GCCACTGCGTGCTGCCTTACACCGGCAAGAACTGTCAA
